>Addgene plasmid #198554 | SpRY-YE1-BE4max | addgene full sequence | sequence record 388916 | Addgene NGS Result
CTGATGCCGCATAGTTAAGCCAGTATCTGCTCCCTGCTTGTGTGTTGGAGGTCGCTGAGTAGTGCGCGAG
CAAAATTTAAGCTACAACAAGGCAAGGCTTGACCGACAATTGCATGAAGAATCTGCTTAGGGTTAGGCGT
TTTGCGCTGCTTCGCGATGTACGGGCCAGATATACGCGTTGACATTGATTATTGACTAGTTATTAATAGT
AATCAATTACGGGGTCATTAGTTCATAGCCCATATATGGAGTTCCGCGTTACATAACTTACGGTAAATGG
CCCGCCTGGCTGACCGCCCAACGACCCCCGCCCATTGACGTCAATAATGACGTATGTTCCCATAGTAACG
CCAATAGGGACTTTCCATTGACGTCAATGGGTGGAGTATTTACGGTAAACTGCCCACTTGGCAGTACATC
AAGTGTATCATATGCCAAGTACGCCCCCTATTGACGTCAATGACGGTAAATGGCCCGCCTGGCATTATGC
CCAGTACATGACCTTATGGGACTTTCCTACTTGGCAGTACATCTACGTATTAGTCATCGCTATTACCATG
GTGATGCGGTTTTGGCAGTACATCAATGGGCGTGGATAGCGGTTTGACTCACGGGGATTTCCAAGTCTCC
ACCCCATTGACGTCAATGGGAGTTTGTTTTGGCACCAAAATCAACGGGACTTTCCAAAATGTCGTAACAA
CTCCGCCCCATTGACGCAAATGGGCGGTAGGCGTGTACGGTGGGAGGTCTATATAAGCAGCGCGTTTTGC
CTGTACTGGGTCTCTCTGGTTAGACCAGATCTGAGCCTGGGAGCTCTCTGGCTAACTAGGGAACCCACTG
CTTAAGCCTCAATAAAGCTTGCCTTGAGTGCTTCAAGTAGTGTGTGCCCGTCTGTTGTGTGACTCTGGTA
ACTAGAGATCCCTCAGACCCTTTTAGTCAGTGTGGAAAATCTCTAGCAGTGGCGCCCGAACAGGGACTTG
AAAGCGAAAGGGAAACCAGAGGAGCTCTCTCGACGCAGGACTCGGCTTGCTGAAGCGCGCACGGCAAGAG
GCGAGGGGCGGCGACTGGTGAGTACGCCAAAAATTTTGACTAGCGGAGGCTAGAAGGAGAGAGATGGGTG
CGAGAGCGTCAGTATTAAGCGGGGGAGAATTAGATCGCGATGGGAAAAAATTCGGTTAAGGCCAGGGGGA
AAGAAAAAATATAAATTAAAACATATAGTATGGGCAAGCAGGGAGCTAGAACGATTCGCAGTTAATCCTG
GCCTGTTAGAAACATCAGAAGGCTGTAGACAAATACTGGGACAGCTACAACCATCCCTTCAGACAGGATC
AGAAGAACTTAGATCATTATATAATACAGTAGCAACCCTCTATTGTGTGCATCAAAGGATAGAGATAAAA
GACACCAAGGAAGCTTTAGACAAGATAGAGGAAGAGCAAAACAAAAGTAAGACCACCGCACAGCAAGCGG
CCGCTGATCTTCAGACCTGGAGGAGGAGATATGAGGGACAATTGGAGAAGTGAATTATATAAATATAAAG
TAGTAAAAATTGAACCATTAGGAGTAGCACCCACCAAGGCAAAGAGAAGAGTGGTGCAGAGAGAAAAAAG
AGCAGTGGGAATAGGAGCTTTGTTCCTTGGGTTCTTGGGAGCAGCAGGAAGCACTATGGGCGCAGCGTCA
ATGACGCTGACGGTACAGGCCAGACAATTATTGTCTGGTATAGTGCAGCAGCAGAACAATTTGCTGAGGG
CTATTGAGGCGCAACAGCATCTGTTGCAACTCACAGTCTGGGGCATCAAGCAGCTCCAGGCAAGAATCCT
GGCTGTGGAAAGATACCTAAAGGATCAACAGCTCCTGGGGATTTGGGGTTGCTCTGGAAAACTCATTTGC
ACCACTGCTGTGCCTTGGAATGCTAGTTGGAGTAATAAATCTCTGGAACAGATTTGGAATCACACGACCT
GGATGGAGTGGGACAGAGAAATTAACAATTACACAAGCTTAATACACTCCTTAATTGAAGAATCGCAAAA
CCAGCAAGAAAAGAATGAACAAGAATTATTGGAATTAGATAAATGGGCAAGTTTGTGGAATTGGTTTAAC
ATAACAAATTGGCTGTGGTATATAAAATTATTCATAATGATAGTAGGAGGCTTGGTAGGTTTAAGAATAG
TTTTTGCTGTACTTTCTATAGTGAATAGAGTTAGGCAGGGATATTCACCATTATCGTTTCAGACCCACCT
CCCAACCCCGAGGGGACCCGACAGGCCCGAAGGAATAGAAGAAGAAGGTGGAGAGAGAGACAGAGACAGA
TCCATTCGATTAGTGAACGGATCGGCACTGCGTGCGCCAATTCTGCAGACAAATGGCAGTATTCATCCAC
AATTTTAAAAGAAAAGGGGGGATTGGGGGGTACAGTGCAGGGGAAAGAATAGTAGACATAATAGCAACAG
ACATACAAACTAAAGAATTACAAAAACAAATTACAAAAATTCAAAATTTTCGGGTTTATTACAGGGACAG
CAGAGATCCAGTTTGGTTAATTAGCTAGCTAGGTCTTGAAAGGAGTGGGAATTGGCTCCGGTGCCCGTCA
GTGGGCAGAGCGCACATCGCCCACAGTCCCCGAGAAGTTGGGGGGAGGGGTCGGCAATTGATCCGGTGCC
TAGAGAAGGTGGCGCGGGGTAAACTGGGAAAGTGATGTCGTGTACTGGCTCCGCCTTTTTCCCGAGGGTG
GGGGAGAACCGTATATAAGTGCAGTAGTCGCCGTGAACGTTCTTTTTCGCAACGGGTTTGCCGCCAGAAC
ACAGGACCGGTTGCCACCATGAAACGGACAGCCGACGGAAGCGAGTTCGAGTCACCAAAGAAGAAGCGGA
AAGTCTCCTCAGAGACTGGGCCTGTCGCCGTCGATCCAACCCTGCGCCGCCGGATTGAACCTCACGAGTT
TGAAGTGTTCTTTGACCCCCGGGAGCTGAGAAAGGAGACATGCCTGCTGTACGAGATCAACTGGGGAGGC
AGGCACTCCATCTGGAGGCACACCTCTCAGAACACAAATAAGCACGTGGAGGTGAACTTCATCGAGAAGT
TTACCACAGAGCGGTACTTCTGCCCCAATACCAGATGTAGCATCACATGGTTTCTGAGCTATTCCCCTTG
CGGAGAGTGTAGCAGGGCCATCACCGAGTTCCTGTCCAGATATCCACACGTGACACTGTTTATCTACATC
GCCAGGCTGTATCACCACGCAGACCCAGAGAATAGGCAGGGCCTGCGCGATCTGATCAGCTCCGGCGTGA
CCATCCAGATCATGACAGAGCAGGAGTCCGGCTACTGCTGGCGGAACTTCGTGAATTATTCTCCTAGCAA
CGAGGCCCACTGGCCTAGGTACCCACACCTGTGGGTGCGCCTGTACGTGCTGGAGCTGTATTGCATCATC
CTGGGCCTGCCCCCTTGTCTGAATATCCTGCGGAGAAAGCAGCCCCAGCTGACCTTCTTTACAATCGCCC
TGCAGTCTTGTCACTATCAGAGGCTGCCACCCCACATCCTGTGGGCCACAGGCCTGAAGTCTGGAGGATC
TAGCGGAGGATCCTCTGGCAGCGAGACACCAGGAACAAGCGAGTCAGCAACACCAGAGAGCAGTGGCGGC
AGCAGCGGCGGCAGCGACAAGAAGTACAGCATCGGCCTGGCCATCGGCACCAACTCTGTGGGCTGGGCCG
TGATCACCGACGAGTACAAGGTGCCCAGCAAGAAATTCAAGGTGCTGGGCAACACCGACCGGCACAGCAT
CAAGAAGAACCTGATCGGAGCCCTGCTGTTCGACAGCGGCGAAACAGCCGAGCGGACCCGGCTGAAGAGA
ACCGCCAGAAGAAGATACACCAGACGGAAGAACCGGATCTGCTATCTGCAAGAGATCTTCAGCAACGAGA
TGGCCAAGGTGGACGACAGCTTCTTCCACAGACTGGAAGAGTCCTTCCTGGTGGAAGAGGATAAGAAGCA
CGAGCGGCACCCCATCTTCGGCAACATCGTGGACGAGGTGGCCTACCACGAGAAGTACCCCACCATCTAC
CACCTGAGAAAGAAACTGGTGGACAGCACCGACAAGGCCGACCTGCGGCTGATCTATCTGGCCCTGGCCC
ACATGATCAAGTTCCGGGGCCACTTCCTGATCGAGGGCGACCTGAACCCCGACAACAGCGACGTGGACAA
GCTGTTCATCCAGCTGGTGCAGACCTACAACCAGCTGTTCGAGGAAAACCCCATCAACGCCAGCGGCGTG
GACGCCAAGGCCATCCTGTCTGCCAGACTGAGCAAGAGCAGACGGCTGGAAAATCTGATCGCCCAGCTGC
CCGGCGAGAAGAAGAATGGCCTGTTCGGAAACCTGATTGCCCTGAGCCTGGGCCTGACCCCCAACTTCAA
GAGCAACTTCGACCTGGCCGAGGATGCCAAACTGCAGCTGAGCAAGGACACCTACGACGACGACCTGGAC
AACCTGCTGGCCCAGATCGGCGACCAGTACGCCGACCTGTTTCTGGCCGCCAAGAACCTGTCCGACGCCA
TCCTGCTGAGCGACATCCTGAGAGTGAACACCGAGATCACCAAGGCCCCCCTGAGCGCCTCTATGATCAA
GAGATACGACGAGCACCACCAGGACCTGACCCTGCTGAAAGCTCTCGTGCGGCAGCAGCTGCCTGAGAAG
TACAAAGAGATTTTCTTCGACCAGAGCAAGAACGGCTACGCCGGCTACATTGACGGCGGAGCCAGCCAGG
AAGAGTTCTACAAGTTCATCAAGCCCATCCTGGAAAAGATGGACGGCACCGAGGAACTGCTCGTGAAGCT
GAACAGAGAGGACCTGCTGCGGAAGCAGCGGACCTTCGACAACGGCAGCATCCCCCACCAGATCCACCTG
GGAGAGCTGCACGCCATTCTGCGGCGGCAGGAAGATTTTTACCCATTCCTGAAGGACAACCGGGAAAAGA
TCGAGAAGATCCTGACCTTCCGCATCCCCTACTACGTGGGCCCTCTGGCCAGGGGAAACAGCAGATTCGC
CTGGATGACCAGAAAGAGCGAGGAAACCATCACCCCCTGGAACTTCGAGGAAGTGGTGGACAAGGGCGCT
TCCGCCCAGAGCTTCATCGAGCGGATGACCAACTTCGATAAGAACCTGCCCAACGAGAAGGTGCTGCCCA
AGCACAGCCTGCTGTACGAGTACTTCACCGTGTATAACGAGCTGACCAAAGTGAAATACGTGACCGAGGG
AATGAGAAAGCCCGCCTTCCTGAGCGGCGAGCAGAAAAAGGCCATCGTGGACCTGCTGTTCAAGACCAAC
CGGAAAGTGACCGTGAAGCAGCTGAAAGAGGACTACTTCAAGAAAATCGAGTGCTTCGACTCCGTGGAAA
TCTCCGGCGTGGAAGATCGGTTCAACGCCTCCCTGGGCACATACCACGATCTGCTGAAAATTATCAAGGA
CAAGGACTTCCTGGACAATGAGGAAAACGAGGACATTCTGGAAGATATCGTGCTGACCCTGACACTGTTT
GAGGACAGAGAGATGATCGAGGAACGGCTGAAAACCTATGCCCACCTGTTCGACGACAAAGTGATGAAGC
AGCTGAAGCGGCGGAGATACACCGGCTGGGGCAGGCTGAGCCGGAAGCTGATCAACGGCATCCGGGACAA
GCAGTCCGGCAAGACAATCCTGGATTTCCTGAAGTCCGACGGCTTCGCCAACAGAAACTTCATGCAGCTG
ATCCACGACGACAGCCTGACCTTTAAAGAGGACATCCAGAAAGCCCAGGTGTCCGGCCAGGGCGATAGCC
TGCACGAGCACATTGCCAATCTGGCCGGCAGCCCCGCCATTAAGAAGGGCATCCTGCAGACAGTGAAGGT
GGTGGACGAGCTCGTGAAAGTGATGGGCCGGCACAAGCCCGAGAACATCGTGATCGAAATGGCCAGAGAG
AACCAGACCACCCAGAAGGGACAGAAGAACAGCCGCGAGAGAATGAAGCGGATCGAAGAGGGCATCAAAG
AGCTGGGCAGCCAGATCCTGAAAGAACACCCCGTGGAAAACACCCAGCTGCAGAACGAGAAGCTGTACCT
GTACTACCTGCAGAATGGGCGGGATATGTACGTGGACCAGGAACTGGACATCAACCGGCTGTCCGACTAC
GATGTGGACCATATCGTGCCTCAGAGCTTTCTGAAGGACGACTCCATCGACAACAAGGTGCTGACCAGAA
GCGACAAGAACCGGGGCAAGAGCGACAACGTGCCCTCCGAAGAGGTCGTGAAGAAGATGAAGAACTACTG
GCGGCAGCTGCTGAACGCCAAGCTGATTACCCAGAGAAAGTTCGACAATCTGACCAAGGCCGAGAGAGGC
GGCCTGAGCGAACTGGATAAGGCCGGCTTCATCAAGAGACAGCTGGTGGAAACCCGGCAGATCACAAAGC
ACGTGGCACAGATCCTGGACTCCCGGATGAACACTAAGTACGACGAGAATGACAAGCTGATCCGGGAAGT
GAAAGTGATCACCCTGAAGTCCAAGCTGGTGTCCGATTTCCGGAAGGATTTCCAGTTTTACAAAGTGCGC
GAGATCAACAACTACCACCACGCCCACGACGCCTACCTGAACGCCGTCGTGGGAACCGCCCTGATCAAAA
AGTACCCTAAGCTGGAAAGCGAGTTCGTGTACGGCGACTACAAGGTGTACGACGTGCGGAAGATGATCGC
CAAGAGCGAGCAGGAAATCGGCAAGGCTACCGCCAAGTACTTCTTCTACAGCAACATCATGAACTTTTTC
AAGACCGAGATTACCCTGGCCAACGGCGAGATCCGGAAGCGGCCTCTGATCGAGACAAACGGCGAAACCG
GGGAGATCGTGTGGGATAAGGGCCGGGATTTTGCCACCGTGCGGAAAGTGCTGAGCATGCCCCAAGTGAA
TATCGTGAAAAAGACCGAGGTGCAGACAGGCGGCTTCAGCAAAGAGTCTATCCGGCCCAAGAGGAACAGC
GATAAGCTGATCGCCAGAAAGAAGGACTGGGACCCTAAGAAGTACGGCGGCTTCCTGTGGCCCACCGTGG
CCTATTCTGTGCTGGTGGTGGCCAAAGTGGAAAAGGGCAAGTCCAAGAAACTGAAGAGTGTGAAAGAGCT
ACTGGGGATCACCATCATGGAAAGAAGCAGCTTCGAGAAGAATCCCATCGACTTTCTGGAAGCCAAGGGC
TACAAAGAAGTGAAAAAGGACCTGATCATCAAGCTGCCTAAGTACTCCCTGTTCGAGCTGGAAAACGGCC
GGAAGAGAATGCTGGCCTCTGCCAAGCAGCTGCAGAAGGGAAACGAACTGGCCCTGCCCTCCAAATATGT
GAACTTCCTGTACCTGGCCAGCCACTATGAGAAGCTGAAGGGCTCCCCCGAGGATAATGAGCAGAAACAG
CTGTTTGTGGAACAGCACAAGCACTACCTGGACGAGATCATCGAGCAGATCAGCGAGTTCTCCAAGAGAG
TGATCCTGGCCGACGCTAATCTGGACAAAGTGCTGTCCGCCTACAACAAGCACCGGGATAAGCCCATCAG
AGAGCAGGCCGAGAATATCATCCACCTGTTTACCCTGACCCGGCTGGGAGCCCCTCGGGCCTTCAAGTAC
TTTGACACCACCATCGACCCCAAGCAGTACCGGAGCACCAAAGAGGTGCTGGACGCCACCCTGATCCACC
AGAGCATCACCGGCCTGTACGAGACACGGATCGACCTGTCTCAGCTGGGAGGCGACAGCGGCGGGAGCGG
CGGGAGCGGGGGGAGCACTAATCTGAGCGACATCATTGAGAAGGAGACTGGGAAACAGCTGGTCATTCAG
GAGTCCATCCTGATGCTGCCTGAGGAGGTGGAGGAAGTGATCGGCAACAAGCCAGAGTCTGACATCCTGG
TGCACACCGCCTACGACGAGTCCACAGATGAGAATGTGATGCTGCTGACCTCTGACGCCCCCGAGTATAA
GCCTTGGGCCCTGGTCATCCAGGATTCTAACGGCGAGAATAAGATCAAGATGCTGAGCGGAGGATCCGGA
GGATCTGGAGGCAGCACCAACCTGTCTGACATCATCGAGAAGGAGACAGGCAAGCAGCTGGTCATCCAGG
AGAGCATCCTGATGCTGCCCGAAGAAGTCGAAGAAGTGATCGGAAACAAGCCTGAGAGCGATATCCTGGT
CCATACCGCCTACGACGAGAGTACCGACGAAAATGTGATGCTGCTGACATCCGACGCCCCAGAGTATAAG
CCCTGGGCTCTGGTCATCCAGGATTCCAACGGAGAGAACAAAATCAAAATGCTGTCTGGCGGCTCAAAAA
GAACCGCCGACGGCAGCGAATTCGAGCCCAAGAAGAAGAGGAAAGTCGATTACAAAGACGATGACGATAA
GGGATCCGGCGCAACAAACTTCTCTCTGCTGAAACAAGCCGGAGATGTCGAAGAGAATCCTGGACCGATG
GCCAAGCCTTTGTCTCAAGAAGAATCCACCCTCATTGAAAGAGCAACGGCTACAATCAACAGCATCCCCA
TCTCTGAAGACTACAGCGTCGCCAGCGCAGCTCTCTCTAGCGACGGCCGCATCTTCACTGGTGTCAATGT
ATATCATTTTACTGGGGGACCTTGTGCAGAACTCGTGGTGCTGGGCACTGCTGCTGCTGCGGCAGCTGGC
AACCTGACTTGTATCGTCGCGATCGGAAATGAGAACAGGGGCATCTTGAGCCCCTGCGGACGGTGCCGAC
AGGTGCTTCTCGATCTGCATCCTGGGATCAAAGCCATAGTGAAGGACAGTGATGGACAGCCGACGGCAGT
TGGGATTCGTGAATTGCTGCCCTCTGGTTATGTGTGGGAGGGCTAAGAATTCGATATCAAGCTTATCGGT
AATCAACCTCTGGATTACAAAATTTGTGAAAGATTGACTGGTATTCTTAACTATGTTGCTCCTTTTACGC
TATGTGGATACGCTGCTTTAATGCCTTTGTATCATGCTATTGCTTCCCGTATGGCTTTCATTTTCTCCTC
CTTGTATAAATCCTGGTTGCTGTCTCTTTATGAGGAGTTGTGGCCCGTTGTCAGGCAACGTGGCGTGGTG
TGCACTGTGTTTGCTGACGCAACCCCCACTGGTTGGGGCATTGCCACCACCTGTCAGCTCCTTTCCGGGA
CTTTCGCTTTCCCCCTCCCTATTGCCACGGCGGAACTCATCGCCGCCTGCCTTGCCCGCTGCTGGACAGG
GGCTCGGCTGTTGGGCACTGACAATTCCGTGGTGTTGTCGGGGAAATCATCGTCCTTTCCTTGGCTGCTC
GCCTGTGTTGCCACCTGGATTCTGCGCGGGACGTCCTTCTGCTACGTCCCTTCGGCCCTCAATCCAGCGG
ACCTTCCTTCCCGCGGCCTGCTGCCGGCTCTGCGGCCTCTTCCGCGTCTTCGCCTTCGCCCTCAGACGAG
TCGGATCTCCCTTTGGGCCGCCTCCCCGCATCGATACCGTCGACCTCGAGACCTAGAAAAACATGGAGCA
ATCACAAGTAGCAATACAGCAGCTACCAATGCTGATTGTGCCTGGCTAGAAGCACAAGAGGAGGAGGAGG
TGGGTTTTCCAGTCACACCTCAGGTACCTTTAAGACCAATGACTTACAAGGCAGCTGTAGATCTTAGCCA
CTTTTTAAAAGAAAAGGGGGGACTGGAAGGGCTAATTCACTCCCAACGAAGACAAGATATCCTTGATCTG
TGGATCTACCACACACAAGGCTACTTCCCTGATTGGCAGAACTACACACCAGGGCCAGGGATCAGATATC
CACTGACCTTTGGATGGTGCTACAAGCTAGTACCAGTTGAGCAAGAGAAGGTAGAAGAAGCCAATGAAGG
AGAGAACACCCGCTTGTTACACCCTGTGAGCCTGCATGGGATGGATGACCCGGAGAGAGAAGTATTAGAG
TGGAGGTTTGACAGCCGCCTAGCATTTCATCACATGGCCCGAGAGCTGCATCCGGACTGTACTGGGTCTC
TCTGGTTAGACCAGATCTGAGCCTGGGAGCTCTCTGGCTAACTAGGGAACCCACTGCTTAAGCCTCAATA
AAGCTTGCCTTGAGTGCTTCAAGTAGTGTGTGCCCGTCTGTTGTGTGACTCTGGTAACTAGAGATCCCTC
AGACCCTTTTAGTCAGTGTGGAAAATCTCTAGCAGGGCCCGTTTAAACCCGCTGATCAGCCTCGACTGTG
CCTTCTAGTTGCCAGCCATCTGTTGTTTGCCCCTCCCCCGTGCCTTCCTTGACCCTGGAAGGTGCCACTC
CCACTGTCCTTTCCTAATAAAATGAGGAAATTGCATCGCATTGTCTGAGTAGGTGTCATTCTATTCTGGG
GGGTGGGGTGGGGCAGGACAGCAAGGGGGAGGATTGGGAAGACAATAGCAGGCATGCTGGGGATGCGGTG
GGCTCTATGGCTTCTGAGGCGGAAAGAACCAGCTGGGGCTCTAGGGGGTATCCCC
[124 nt withheld, positions 10486-10609]
C
[91 nt withheld, positions 10611-10701]
A
[49 nt withheld, positions 10703-10751]
CCTTTGACGTTGGAGTCCACGTTCTTT
[37 nt withheld, positions 10779-10815]
ACCCTATCTCGGTCTATTCTTTTGATTTATAAGGGATTTTGCCGATTTCGGCCTATTGGTTAAAAAATGA
GCTGATTTAACAAAAATTTAACGCGAATTAATTCTGTGGAATGTGTGTCAGTTAGGGTGTGGAAAGTCCC
CAGGCTCCCCAGCAGGCAGAAGTATGCAAAGCATGCATCTCAATTAGTCAGCAACCAGGTGTGGAAAGTC
CCCAGGCTCCCCAGCAGGCAGAAGTATGCAAAGCATGCATCTCAATTAGTCAGCAACCATAGTCCCGCCC
CTAACTCCGCCCAGTTCCGCCCATTCTCCGCCCCATGGCTGACTAATTTTTTTTATTTATGCAGAGGCCG
AGGCCGCCTCTGCCTCTGAGCTATTCCAGAAGTAGTGAGGAGGCTTTTTTGGAGGCCTAGGCTTTTGCAA
AAAGCTCCCGGGAGCTTGTATATCCATTTTCGGATCTGATCAGCACGTGTTGACAATTAATCATCGGCAT
AGTATATCGGCATAGTATAATACGACAAGGTGAGGAACTAAACCATGGCCAAGTTGACCAGTGCCGTTCC
GGTGCTCACCGCGCGCGACGTCGCCGGAGCGGTCGAGTTCTGGACCGACCGGCTCGGGTTCTCCCGGGAC
TTCGTGGAGGACGACTTCGCCGGTGTGGTCCGGGACGACGTGACCCTGTTCATCAGCGCGGTCCAGGACC
AGGTGGTGCCGGACAACACCCTGGCCTGGGTGTGGGTGCGCGGCCTGGACGAGCTGTACGCCGAGTGGTC
GGAGGTCGTGTCCACGAACTTCCGGGACGCCTCCGGGCCGGCCATGACCGAGATCGGCGAGCAGCCGTGG
GGGCGGGAGTTCGCCCTGCGCGACCCGGCCGGCAACTGCGTGCACTTCGTGGCCGAGGAGCAGGACTGAC
ACGTGCTACGAGATTTCGATTCCACCGCCGCCTTCTATGAAAGGTTGGGCTTCGGAATCGTTTTCCGGGA
CGCCGGCTGGATGATCCTCCAGCGCGGGGATCTCATGCTGGAGTTCTTCGCCCACCCCAACTTGTTTATT
GCAGCTTATAATGGTTACAAATAAAGCAATAGCATCACAAATTTCACAAATAAAGCATTTTTTTCACTGC
ATTCTAGTTGTGGTTTGTCCAAACTCATCAATGTATCTTATCATGTCTGTATACCGTCGACCTCTAGCTA
GAGCTTGGCGTAATCATGGTCATAGCTGTTTCCTGTGTGAAATTGTTATCCGCTCACAATTCCACACAAC
ATACGAGCCGGAAGCATAAAGTGTAAAGCCTGGGGTGCCTAATGAGTGAGCTAACTCACATTAATTGCGT
TGCGCTCACTGCCCGCTTTCCAGTCGGGAAACCTGTCGTGCCAGCTGCATTAATGAATCGGCCAACGCGC
GGGGAGAGGCGGTTTGCGTATTGGGCGCTCTTCCGCTTCCTCGCTCACTGACTCGCTGCGCTCGGTCGTT
CGGCTGCGGCGAGCGGTATCAGCTCACTCAAAGGCGGTAATACGGTTATCCACAGAATCAGGGGATAACG
CAGGAAAGAACATGTGAGCAAAAGGCCAGCAAAAGGCCAGGAACCGTAAAAAGGCCGCGTTGCTGGCGTT
TTTCCATAGGCTCCGCCCCCCTGACGAGCATCACAAAAATCGACGCTCAAGTCAGAGGTGGCGAAACCCG
ACAGGACTATAAAGATACCAGGCGTTTCCCCCTGGAAGCTCCCTCGTGCGCTCTCCTGTTCCGACCCTGC
CGCTTACCGGATACCTGTCCGCCTTTCTCCCTTCGGGAAGCGTGGCGCTTTCTCATAGCTCACGCTGTAG
GTATCTCAGTTCGGTGTAGGTCGTTCGCTCCAAGCTGGGCTGTGTGCACGAACCCCCCGTTCAGCCCGAC
CGCTGCGCCTTATCCGGTAACTATCGTCTTGAGTCCAACCCGGTAAGACACGACTTATCGCCACTGGCAG
CAGCCACTGGTAACAGGATTAGCAGAGCGAGGTATGTAGGCGGTGCTACAGAGTTCTTGAAGTGGTGGCC
TAACTACGGCTACACTAGAAGAACAGTATTTGGTATCTGCGCTCTGCTGAAGCCAGTTACCTTCGGAAAA
AGAGTTGGTAGCTCTTGATCCGGCAAACAAACCACCGCTGGTAGCGGTGGTTTTTTTGTTTGCAAGCAGC
AGATTACGCGCAGAAAAAAAGGATCTCAAGAAGATCCTTTGATCTTTTCTACGGGGTCTGACGCTCAGTG
GAACGAAAACTCACGTTAAGGGATTTTGGTCATGAGATTATCAAAAAGGATCTTCACCTAGATCCTTTTA
AATTAAAAATGAAGTTTTAAATCAATCTAAAGTATATATGAGTAAACTTGGTCTGACAGTTACCAATGCT
TAATCAGTGAGGCACCTATCTCAGCGATCTGTCTATTTCGTTCATCCATAGTTGCCTGACTCCCCGTCGT
GTAGATAACTACGATACGGGAGGGCTTACCATCTGGCCCCAGTGCTGCAATGATACCGCGAGACCCACGC
TCACCGGCTCCAGATTTATCAGCAATAAACCAGCCAGCCGGAAGGGCCGAGCGCAGAAGTGGTCCTGCAA
CTTTATCCGCCTCCATCCAGTCTATTAATTGTTGCCGGGAAGCTAGAGTAAGTAGTTCGCCAGTTAATAG
TTTGCGCAACGTTGTTGCCATTGCTACAGGCATCGTGGTGTCACGCTCGTCGTTTGGTATGGCTTCATTC
AGCTCCGGTTCCCAACGATCAAGGCGAGTTACATGATCCCCCATGTTGTGCAAAAAAGCGGTTAGCTCCT
TCGGTCCTCCGATCGTTGTCAGAAGTAAGTTGGCCGCAGTGTTATCACTCATGGTTATGGCAGCACTGCA
TAATTCTCTTACTGTCATGCCATCCGTAAGATGCTTTTCTGTGACTGGTGAGTACTCAACCAAGTCATTC
TGAGAATAGTGTATGCGGCGACCGAGTTGCTCTTGCCCGGCGTCAATACGGGATAATACCGCGCCACATA
GCAGAACTTTAAAAGTGCTCATCATTGGAAAACGTTCTTCGGGGCGAAAACTCTCAAGGATCTTACCGCT
GTTGAGATCCAGTTCGATGTAACCCACTCGTGCACCCAACTGATCTTCAGCATCTTTTACTTTCACCAGC
GTTTCTGGGTGAGCAAAAACAGGAAGGCAAAATGCCGCAAAAAAGGGAATAAGGGCGACACGGAAATGTT
GAATACTCATACTCTTCCTTTTTCAATATTATTGAAGCATTTATCAGGGTTATTGTCTCATGAGCGGATA
CATATTTGAATGTATTTAGAAAAATAAACAAATAGGGGTTCCGCGCACATTTCCCCGAAAAGTGCCACCT
GACGTCGACGGATCGGGAGATCTCCCGATCCCCTATGGTGCACTCTCAGTACAATCTGCT
Features (pLannotate 1.2.2; 36 found; start..end, strand, type, name):
    181..560     +  enhancer       CMV enhancer: human cytomegalovirus immediate early enhancer
    561..760     +  promoter       CMV promoter: human cytomegalovirus (CMV) immediate early promoter
    778..958     +  LTR            5' LTR (truncated): truncated 5' long terminal repeat (LTR) from HIV-1
   1005..1130    +  misc_feature   HIV-1 Ψ: packaging signal of human immunodeficiency virus type 1
   1114..1477    +  CDS            HIV-1 gag (fragment): gag protein from human immunodeficiency virus 1; gag
   1623..1856    +  misc_feature   RRE: The Rev response element (RRE) of HIV-1 allows for Rev-dependent mRNA export from the nucleus to the cytoplasm.
   2233..2333    +  CDS            Rev (fragment): human immunodeficiency virus 1 (HIV-1) Rev protein; rev; enhances nuclear export of unspliced and incompletely spliced viral mRNAs
   2383..2500    +  misc_feature   cPPT/CTS: central polypurine tract and central termination sequence of HIV-1
   2549..2567    +  CDS            small t antigen (fragment): SV40 (simian virus 40) small t antigen
   2593..2804    +  promoter       EF-1α core promoter: core promoter for human elongation factor EF-1α
   2876..3559    +  CDS            Apobec1: ABEC1_RAT - Experimental evidence at protein level: Swiss-Prot protein existence level 1. Catalytic component of the apolipoprotein B mRNA editing enzyme complex which is responsible for the postranscriptional editing of a CAA codon for Gln to a UAA codon for stop in the APOB mRNA. May also play a role in the epigenetic regulation of gene expression by participating in DNA demethylation. From Rattus norvegicus (Rat).
   3656..7756    +  CDS            Cas9: Cas9 (Csn1) endonuclease from the Streptococcus pyogenes Type II CRISPR/Cas system generates RNA-guided double strand breaks in DNA
   8066..8314    +  CDS            UGI: UNGI_BPPB2 - Experimental evidence at protein level: Swiss-Prot protein existence level 1. This protein binds specifically and reversibly to the host uracil-DNA glycosylase, preventing removal of uracil residues from PBS2 DNA by the host uracil-excision repair system. From Bacillus phage PBS2 (Bacteriophage PBS2).
   8468..8866    +  CDS            BSD: blasticidin S deaminase; Aspergillus terreus BSD; confers resistance to blasticidin
   8867..8888    +  misc_feature   MCS (fragment): pBluescript multiple cloning site
   8891..9479    +  misc_feature   WPRE: woodchuck hepatitis virus posttranscriptional regulatory element
   9416..9997    +  CDS            nef (fragment): NEF_HV1H2 - Experimental evidence at protein level: Swiss-Prot protein existence level 1. Extracellular Nef protein targets CD4(+) T-lymphocytes for apoptosis by interacting with CXCR4 surface receptors. From Human immunodeficiency virus type 1 group M subtype B (isolate HXB2) (HIV-1).
  10004..10184   +  LTR            5' LTR (truncated): truncated 5' long terminal repeat (LTR) from HIV-1
  10216..10440   +  polyA_signal   bGH poly(A) signal: bovine growth hormone polyadenylation signal
  10444..10465   +  promoter       SV40 promoter (fragment): SV40 enhancer and early promoter
  10486..10914   +  rep_origin     f1 ori (sequence partly withheld): f1 bacteriophage origin of replication; arrow indicates direction of (+) strand synthesis
  10941..11012   +  promoter       SV40 promoter (fragment): SV40 enhancer and early promoter
  11013..11084   +  promoter       SV40 promoter (fragment): SV40 enhancer and early promoter
  11088..11222   +  rep_origin     SV40 ori: SV40 origin of replication
  11284..11331   +  promoter       EM7 promoter: synthetic bacterial promoter&nbsp
  11350..11724   +  CDS            BleoR: antibiotic-binding protein; Sh ble from Streptoalloteichus hindustanus; confers resistance to bleomycin, phleomycin, and Zeocin™
  11734..11859   +  CDS            ble (fragment): BLE_KLEPN - Experimental evidence at protein level: Swiss-Prot protein existence level 1. Binding protein with a strong affinity to the bleomycin family of antibiotics. Binds to CL990; an antimitotic-antibiotic compound. From Klebsiella pneumoniae.
  11854..11975   +  polyA_signal   SV40 poly(A) signal: SV40 polyadenylation signal
  12046..12068   -  protein_bind   lac operator (fragment): The lac repressor binds to the lac operator to inhibit transcription in E. coli. This inhibition can be relieved by adding lactose or isopropyl-β-D-thiogalactopyranoside (IPTG). lac repressor encoded by lacI
  12072..12102   -  promoter       lac promoter: promoter for the E. coli lac operon
  12117..12138   -  protein_bind   CAP binding site: CAP binding activates transcription in the presence of cAMP. E. coli catabolite activator protein
  12151..12243   -  CDS            lacI (fragment): lac repressor; lacI; The lac repressor binds to the lac operator to inhibit transcription in E. coli. This inhibition can be relieved by adding lactose or isopropyl-β-D-thiogalactopyranoside (IPTG).
  12426..13014   -  rep_origin     ori: high-copy-number ColE1/pMB1/pBR322/pUC origin of replication
  13185..14045   -  CDS            AmpR: β-lactamase; bla; confers resistance to ampicillin, carbenicillin, and related antibiotics
  14046..14150   -  promoter       AmpR promoter: bla
  14209..26      -  misc_feature   bom (fragment) (across the origin): basis of mobility region from pBR322
