[The description below was written by a language model from this plasmid's Addgene catalogue record and pLannotate feature annotations shown in this document.]
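Description:
SpRY-YE1-BE4max is a lentiviral transfer plasmid built on the pFUGW backbone for expressing a cytosine base editor in mammalian cells. The catalogue lists it at about 14.3 kb, and the sequenced record is 14,235 nt. It is propagated in E. coli through a high-copy ColE1/pUC-type origin with ampicillin resistance (AmpR). The backbone also carries an f1 origin and an SV40 promoter/origin plus EM7-driven BleoR cassette, which lies outside the viral genome.

The viral portion has a CMV enhancer/promoter fused to a truncated HIV-1 5' LTR, which drives genomic RNA production in packaging cells. This is followed by the Ψ packaging signal with a gag fragment, the RRE for Rev-dependent nuclear export, and the cPPT/CTS. A WPRE downstream of the payload enhances transcript expression, and a truncated 3' LTR followed by a bGH polyadenylation signal closes the unit.

The payload is driven by the EFS (EF-1α core) promoter and is a single, human codon-optimized open reading frame of roughly 6 kb. It is annotated as rat APOBEC1 deaminase fused to Streptococcus pyogenes Cas9 and then the PBS2 phage uracil glycosylase inhibitor (UGI). By its name, the deaminase is the YE1 variant, generally used to narrow the editing window and reduce off-target deamination. The Cas9 is the SpRY variant, known for near-PAMless targeting, and the whole follows the BE4max architecture. The feature table itself does not mark the specific mutations. According to the record, the fusion ends with an NLS and a FLAG tag, then a P2A peptide that releases blasticidin S deaminase (BSD), so blasticidin selects transduced cells expressing the editor. No guide RNA cassette is annotated, so the guide must be supplied separately. The associated publication concerns predicting the editing efficiencies and outcomes of diverse base editors.
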