Addgene plasmid #198554: SpRY-YE1-BE4max
Purpose: Expresses human codon-optimized SpRY-YE1-BE4max and blasticidin resistance: EFS promoter-SpRY-YE1-BE4max-NLS-FLAG-P2A-BSD
Depositing lab: Hyongbum Kim. Depositing organization: Yonsei University Health System. Publication: Deep learning models to predict the editing efficiencies and outcomes of diverse base editors. Kim N, Choi S, Kim S, Song M, Seo JH, Min S, Park J, Cho SR, Kim HH. Nat Biotechnol. 2024 Mar;42(3):484-497. doi: 10.1038/s41587-023-01792-x PubMed 37188916.
Backbone
  Vector backbone: pFUGW
  Total vector size (bp): 14256
  Vector type: Mammalian Expression, Lentiviral, CRISPR
  Selectable markers: Blasticidin
Growth in bacteria
  Bacterial resistance: Ampicillin, 100 μg/mL
  Growth temperature: 37°C
  Growth strain: NEB Stable
  Copy number: Unknown
Gene/Insert
  Gene/Insert name: SpRY-YE1-BE4max
  Species: H. sapiens (human)
  Insert size (bp): 6048
  Promoter: EFS
  Tag / fusion protein: NLS (C terminal on insert); FLAG (C terminal on insert); BSD (C terminal on insert)
  Cloning method: Gibson Cloning
  Sequencing primers: 5′ 5' - ggtcttgaaaggagtgggaattgg - 3'; 3′ 5' - CAGGTCGCTTGTCGCCTCC - 3'
Terms and licenses: Academic/Nonprofit Terms; Industry Terms: Not Available to Industry
How to cite: SpRY-YE1-BE4max was a gift from Hyongbum Kim (Addgene plasmid # 198554 ; http://n2t.net/addgene:198554 ; RRID:Addgene_198554)
