>Addgene plasmid #198554 | SpRY-YE1-BE4max | depositor partial sequence | sequence record 384717 | SpRY-YE1-BE4max sequence 6048 bps
ATGAAACGGACAGCCGACGGAAGCGAGTTCGAGTCACCAAAGAAGAAGCGGAAAGTCTCCTCAGAGACTG
GGCCTGTCGCCGTCGATCCAACCCTGCGCCGCCGGATTGAACCTCACGAGTTTGAAGTGTTCTTTGACCC
CCGGGAGCTGAGAAAGGAGACATGCCTGCTGTACGAGATCAACTGGGGAGGCAGGCACTCCATCTGGAGG
CACACCTCTCAGAACACAAATAAGCACGTGGAGGTGAACTTCATCGAGAAGTTTACCACAGAGCGGTACT
TCTGCCCCAATACCAGATGTAGCATCACATGGTTTCTGAGCTATTCCCCTTGCGGAGAGTGTAGCAGGGC
CATCACCGAGTTCCTGTCCAGATATCCACACGTGACACTGTTTATCTACATCGCCAGGCTGTATCACCAC
GCAGACCCAGAGAATAGGCAGGGCCTGCGCGATCTGATCAGCTCCGGCGTGACCATCCAGATCATGACAG
AGCAGGAGTCCGGCTACTGCTGGCGGAACTTCGTGAATTATTCTCCTAGCAACGAGGCCCACTGGCCTAG
GTACCCACACCTGTGGGTGCGCCTGTACGTGCTGGAGCTGTATTGCATCATCCTGGGCCTGCCCCCTTGT
CTGAATATCCTGCGGAGAAAGCAGCCCCAGCTGACCTTCTTTACAATCGCCCTGCAGTCTTGTCACTATC
AGAGGCTGCCACCCCACATCCTGTGGGCCACAGGCCTGAAGTCTGGAGGATCTAGCGGAGGATCCTCTGG
CAGCGAGACACCAGGAACAAGCGAGTCAGCAACACCAGAGAGCAGTGGCGGCAGCAGCGGCGGCAGCGAC
AAGAAGTACAGCATCGGCCTGGCCATCGGCACCAACTCTGTGGGCTGGGCCGTGATCACCGACGAGTACA
AGGTGCCCAGCAAGAAATTCAAGGTGCTGGGCAACACCGACCGGCACAGCATCAAGAAGAACCTGATCGG
AGCCCTGCTGTTCGACAGCGGCGAAACAGCCGAGCGGACCCGGCTGAAGAGAACCGCCAGAAGAAGATAC
ACCAGACGGAAGAACCGGATCTGCTATCTGCAAGAGATCTTCAGCAACGAGATGGCCAAGGTGGACGACA
GCTTCTTCCACAGACTGGAAGAGTCCTTCCTGGTGGAAGAGGATAAGAAGCACGAGCGGCACCCCATCTT
CGGCAACATCGTGGACGAGGTGGCCTACCACGAGAAGTACCCCACCATCTACCACCTGAGAAAGAAACTG
GTGGACAGCACCGACAAGGCCGACCTGCGGCTGATCTATCTGGCCCTGGCCCACATGATCAAGTTCCGGG
GCCACTTCCTGATCGAGGGCGACCTGAACCCCGACAACAGCGACGTGGACAAGCTGTTCATCCAGCTGGT
GCAGACCTACAACCAGCTGTTCGAGGAAAACCCCATCAACGCCAGCGGCGTGGACGCCAAGGCCATCCTG
TCTGCCAGACTGAGCAAGAGCAGACGGCTGGAAAATCTGATCGCCCAGCTGCCCGGCGAGAAGAAGAATG
GCCTGTTCGGAAACCTGATTGCCCTGAGCCTGGGCCTGACCCCCAACTTCAAGAGCAACTTCGACCTGGC
CGAGGATGCCAAACTGCAGCTGAGCAAGGACACCTACGACGACGACCTGGACAACCTGCTGGCCCAGATC
GGCGACCAGTACGCCGACCTGTTTCTGGCCGCCAAGAACCTGTCCGACGCCATCCTGCTGAGCGACATCC
TGAGAGTGAACACCGAGATCACCAAGGCCCCCCTGAGCGCCTCTATGATCAAGAGATACGACGAGCACCA
CCAGGACCTGACCCTGCTGAAAGCTCTCGTGCGGCAGCAGCTGCCTGAGAAGTACAAAGAGATTTTCTTC
GACCAGAGCAAGAACGGCTACGCCGGCTACATTGACGGCGGAGCCAGCCAGGAAGAGTTCTACAAGTTCA
TCAAGCCCATCCTGGAAAAGATGGACGGCACCGAGGAACTGCTCGTGAAGCTGAACAGAGAGGACCTGCT
GCGGAAGCAGCGGACCTTCGACAACGGCAGCATCCCCCACCAGATCCACCTGGGAGAGCTGCACGCCATT
CTGCGGCGGCAGGAAGATTTTTACCCATTCCTGAAGGACAACCGGGAAAAGATCGAGAAGATCCTGACCT
TCCGCATCCCCTACTACGTGGGCCCTCTGGCCAGGGGAAACAGCAGATTCGCCTGGATGACCAGAAAGAG
CGAGGAAACCATCACCCCCTGGAACTTCGAGGAAGTGGTGGACAAGGGCGCTTCCGCCCAGAGCTTCATC
GAGCGGATGACCAACTTCGATAAGAACCTGCCCAACGAGAAGGTGCTGCCCAAGCACAGCCTGCTGTACG
AGTACTTCACCGTGTATAACGAGCTGACCAAAGTGAAATACGTGACCGAGGGAATGAGAAAGCCCGCCTT
CCTGAGCGGCGAGCAGAAAAAGGCCATCGTGGACCTGCTGTTCAAGACCAACCGGAAAGTGACCGTGAAG
CAGCTGAAAGAGGACTACTTCAAGAAAATCGAGTGCTTCGACTCCGTGGAAATCTCCGGCGTGGAAGATC
GGTTCAACGCCTCCCTGGGCACATACCACGATCTGCTGAAAATTATCAAGGACAAGGACTTCCTGGACAA
TGAGGAAAACGAGGACATTCTGGAAGATATCGTGCTGACCCTGACACTGTTTGAGGACAGAGAGATGATC
GAGGAACGGCTGAAAACCTATGCCCACCTGTTCGACGACAAAGTGATGAAGCAGCTGAAGCGGCGGAGAT
ACACCGGCTGGGGCAGGCTGAGCCGGAAGCTGATCAACGGCATCCGGGACAAGCAGTCCGGCAAGACAAT
CCTGGATTTCCTGAAGTCCGACGGCTTCGCCAACAGAAACTTCATGCAGCTGATCCACGACGACAGCCTG
ACCTTTAAAGAGGACATCCAGAAAGCCCAGGTGTCCGGCCAGGGCGATAGCCTGCACGAGCACATTGCCA
ATCTGGCCGGCAGCCCCGCCATTAAGAAGGGCATCCTGCAGACAGTGAAGGTGGTGGACGAGCTCGTGAA
AGTGATGGGCCGGCACAAGCCCGAGAACATCGTGATCGAAATGGCCAGAGAGAACCAGACCACCCAGAAG
GGACAGAAGAACAGCCGCGAGAGAATGAAGCGGATCGAAGAGGGCATCAAAGAGCTGGGCAGCCAGATCC
TGAAAGAACACCCCGTGGAAAACACCCAGCTGCAGAACGAGAAGCTGTACCTGTACTACCTGCAGAATGG
GCGGGATATGTACGTGGACCAGGAACTGGACATCAACCGGCTGTCCGACTACGATGTGGACCATATCGTG
CCTCAGAGCTTTCTGAAGGACGACTCCATCGACAACAAGGTGCTGACCAGAAGCGACAAGAACCGGGGCA
AGAGCGACAACGTGCCCTCCGAAGAGGTCGTGAAGAAGATGAAGAACTACTGGCGGCAGCTGCTGAACGC
CAAGCTGATTACCCAGAGAAAGTTCGACAATCTGACCAAGGCCGAGAGAGGCGGCCTGAGCGAACTGGAT
AAGGCCGGCTTCATCAAGAGACAGCTGGTGGAAACCCGGCAGATCACAAAGCACGTGGCACAGATCCTGG
ACTCCCGGATGAACACTAAGTACGACGAGAATGACAAGCTGATCCGGGAAGTGAAAGTGATCACCCTGAA
GTCCAAGCTGGTGTCCGATTTCCGGAAGGATTTCCAGTTTTACAAAGTGCGCGAGATCAACAACTACCAC
CACGCCCACGACGCCTACCTGAACGCCGTCGTGGGAACCGCCCTGATCAAAAAGTACCCTAAGCTGGAAA
GCGAGTTCGTGTACGGCGACTACAAGGTGTACGACGTGCGGAAGATGATCGCCAAGAGCGAGCAGGAAAT
CGGCAAGGCTACCGCCAAGTACTTCTTCTACAGCAACATCATGAACTTTTTCAAGACCGAGATTACCCTG
GCCAACGGCGAGATCCGGAAGCGGCCTCTGATCGAGACAAACGGCGAAACCGGGGAGATCGTGTGGGATA
AGGGCCGGGATTTTGCCACCGTGCGGAAAGTGCTGAGCATGCCCCAAGTGAATATCGTGAAAAAGACCGA
GGTGCAGACAGGCGGCTTCAGCAAAGAGTCTATCCGGCCCAAGAGGAACAGCGATAAGCTGATCGCCAGA
AAGAAGGACTGGGACCCTAAGAAGTACGGCGGCTTCCTGTGGCCCACCGTGGCCTATTCTGTGCTGGTGG
TGGCCAAAGTGGAAAAGGGCAAGTCCAAGAAACTGAAGAGTGTGAAAGAGCTACTGGGGATCACCATCAT
GGAAAGAAGCAGCTTCGAGAAGAATCCCATCGACTTTCTGGAAGCCAAGGGCTACAAAGAAGTGAAAAAG
GACCTGATCATCAAGCTGCCTAAGTACTCCCTGTTCGAGCTGGAAAACGGCCGGAAGAGAATGCTGGCCT
CTGCCAAGCAGCTGCAGAAGGGAAACGAACTGGCCCTGCCCTCCAAATATGTGAACTTCCTGTACCTGGC
CAGCCACTATGAGAAGCTGAAGGGCTCCCCCGAGGATAATGAGCAGAAACAGCTGTTTGTGGAACAGCAC
AAGCACTACCTGGACGAGATCATCGAGCAGATCAGCGAGTTCTCCAAGAGAGTGATCCTGGCCGACGCTA
ATCTGGACAAAGTGCTGTCCGCCTACAACAAGCACCGGGATAAGCCCATCAGAGAGCAGGCCGAGAATAT
CATCCACCTGTTTACCCTGACCCGGCTGGGAGCCCCTCGGGCCTTCAAGTACTTTGACACCACCATCGAC
CCCAAGCAGTACCGGAGCACCAAAGAGGTGCTGGACGCCACCCTGATCCACCAGAGCATCACCGGCCTGT
ACGAGACACGGATCGACCTGTCTCAGCTGGGAGGCGACAGCGGCGGGAGCGGCGGGAGCGGGGGGAGCAC
TAATCTGAGCGACATCATTGAGAAGGAGACTGGGAAACAGCTGGTCATTCAGGAGTCCATCCTGATGCTG
CCTGAGGAGGTGGAGGAAGTGATCGGCAACAAGCCAGAGTCTGACATCCTGGTGCACACCGCCTACGACG
AGTCCACAGATGAGAATGTGATGCTGCTGACCTCTGACGCCCCCGAGTATAAGCCTTGGGCCCTGGTCAT
CCAGGATTCTAACGGCGAGAATAAGATCAAGATGCTGAGCGGAGGATCCGGAGGATCTGGAGGCAGCACC
AACCTGTCTGACATCATCGAGAAGGAGACAGGCAAGCAGCTGGTCATCCAGGAGAGCATCCTGATGCTGC
CCGAAGAAGTCGAAGAAGTGATCGGAAACAAGCCTGAGAGCGATATCCTGGTCCATACCGCCTACGACGA
GAGTACCGACGAAAATGTGATGCTGCTGACATCCGACGCCCCAGAGTATAAGCCCTGGGCTCTGGTCATC
CAGGATTCCAACGGAGAGAACAAAATCAAAATGCTGTCTGGCGGCTCAAAAAGAACCGCCGACGGCAGCG
AATTCGAGCCCAAGAAGAAGAGGAAAGTCGATTACAAAGACGATGACGATAAGGGATCCGGCGCAACAAA
CTTCTCTCTGCTGAAACAAGCCGGAGATGTCGAAGAGAATCCTGGACCGATGGCCAAGCCTTTGTCTCAA
GAAGAATCCACCCTCATTGAAAGAGCAACGGCTACAATCAACAGCATCCCCATCTCTGAAGACTACAGCG
TCGCCAGCGCAGCTCTCTCTAGCGACGGCCGCATCTTCACTGGTGTCAATGTATATCATTTTACTGGGGG
ACCTTGTGCAGAACTCGTGGTGCTGGGCACTGCTGCTGCTGCGGCAGCTGGCAACCTGACTTGTATCGTC
GCGATCGGAAATGAGAACAGGGGCATCTTGAGCCCCTGCGGACGGTGCCGACAGGTGCTTCTCGATCTGC
ATCCTGGGATCAAAGCCATAGTGAAGGACAGTGATGGACAGCCGACGGCAGTTGGGATTCGTGAATTGCT
GCCCTCTGGTTATGTGTGGGAGGGCTAA
